>Addgene plasmid #26334 | pcDNA3.2/V5 mmu-mir-223 | depositor partial sequence | sequence record 12418 | Author sequence
TCATGTTAGTGTCTGCCATTTGTCTCACACTTAGGGTAAGATATAATCACCCTATTTTTTTCTCTTTCCA
GTTGCACATCTTCCAGCATGTTCTTGCTGCCCAGTGGAGGTTCCTGATCTGGCCATCTGCAGTGTCACGC
TCCGTGTATTTGACAAGCTGAGTTGGACACTCTGTGTGGTAGAGTGTCAGTTTGTCAAATACCCCAAGTG
TGGCTCATGCCTATCAGCTCCAGGTCCAGGACAGAGCACATAGCCTGCTGCCTACATATGAATGCTTATG
AAACATGAAGCTCTCTGGTGTTATTCTATGTCTTTAAGGGAACTATAACATTTATTCAGAGAACATCAGA
GTAGGAA
