>Addgene plasmid #26334 | pcDNA3.2/V5 mmu-mir-223 | addgene partial sequence | sequence record 32486 | 26334 with CMV-F
TACTAGAGAACCCACTGCTTACTGGCTTATCGAAATTAATACGACTCACTATAGGGAGACCCAAGCTGGC
TAGTTAAGCTATCAACAAGTTTGTACAAAAAAGCAGGCTTCATGTTAGTGTCTGCCATTTGTCTCACACT
TAGGGTAAGATATAATCACCCTATTTTTTTCTCTTTCCAGTTGCACATCTTCCAGCATGTTCTTGCTGCC
CAGTGGAGGTTCCTGATCTGGCCATCTGCAGTGTCACGCTCCGTGTATTTGACAAGCTGAGTTGGACACT
CTGTGTGGTAGAGTGTCAGTTTGTCAAATACCCCAAGTGTGGCTCATGCCTATCAGCTCCAGGTCCAGGA
CAGAGCACATAGCCTGCTGCCTACATATGAATGCTTATGAAACATGAAGCTCTCTGGTGTTATTCTATGT
CTTTAAGGGAACTATAACATTTATTCAGAGAACATCAGAGTAGGAAACCCAGCTTTCTTGTACAAAGTGG
TTGATCTAGAGGGCCCGCGGTTCGAAGGTAAGCCTATCCCTAACCCTCTCCTCGGTCTCGATTCTACGCG
TACCGGTTAGTAATGAGTTTAAACGGGGGAGGCTAACTGAAACACGGAAGGAGACAATACCGGAAGGAAC
CCGCGCTATGACGGCAATAAAAAGACAGAATAAAACGCACGGGTGTTGGGTCGTTTGTTCATAAACGCGG
GGTTCGGTCCCAGGGCTGGCACTCTGTCGATACCCCACCGAGACCCCATTGGGGCCAATACGCCCGCGTT
TCTTCCTTTTCCCCACCCCACCCCCCCAAGTTCGGGTGAAGGCCCAGGGCTCGCAGCCAACGTCGGGGCG
GCAGGCCCT
