[The description below was written by a language model from this plasmid's Addgene catalogue record.]
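Description:
pcDNA3.2/V5 mmu-mir-223 is a mammalian expression plasmid built on the commercial Gateway destination vector pcDNA3.2/V5-DEST (7711 bp before insertion). It is propagated in E. coli under ampicillin selection and carries a neomycin resistance marker, so transfected mammalian cells can be selected with G418. No feature table accompanies the record. The promoter is therefore not listed explicitly, although the use of a CMV forward sequencing primer is consistent with the CMV promoter-driven expression typical of the pcDNA3 family. The reverse sequencing primer lies in the V5 epitope region of the backbone.

The insert is a 357 bp fragment of mouse genomic DNA spanning the mmu-mir-223 (Mir223) locus. According to the depositor's notes, the pre-miRNA hairpin was amplified from BL6 genomic DNA together with roughly 100 nt of flanking sequence on each side, using primers with Gateway-compatible ends. The product was recombined into the entry vector pDONR221 and then transferred into the destination vector. Including native flanking sequence gives a primary-miRNA-like transcript that the endogenous Drosha and Dicer machinery can process into mature miR-223. Because the insert is non-coding, the vector's downstream V5 tag has no functional role here.

The construct is used to overexpress miR-223 in mammalian cells. It comes from a set of hairpin expression plasmids associated with a study that experimentally evaluated novel and previously annotated mammalian microRNA genes. In that kind of work, ectopic expression of a candidate hairpin helps test whether it is genuinely processed as a miRNA.
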