Addgene plasmid #26334: pcDNA3.2/V5 mmu-mir-223
Depositing lab: David Bartel. Depositing organization: Whitehead Institute for Biomedical Research. Publication: Mammalian microRNAs: experimental evaluation of novel and previously annotated genes. Chiang HR, Schoenfeld LW, Ruby JG, Auyeung VC, Spies N, Baek D, Johnston WK, Russ C, Luo S, Babiarz JE, Blelloch R, Schroth GP, Nusbaum C, Bartel DP. Genes Dev. 2010 May 15. 24(10):992-1009. 10.1101/gad.1884710 PubMed 20413612.
Backbone
  Vector backbone: pcDNA3.2/V5-DEST
  Backbone manufacturer: Invitrogen
  Backbone size w/o insert (bp): 7711
  Vector type: Mammalian Expression
  Selectable markers: Neomycin (select with G418)
Growth in bacteria
  Bacterial resistance: Ampicillin, 100 μg/mL
  Growth temperature: 37°C
  Growth strain: DH5alpha
  Copy number: Unknown
Gene/Insert
  Gene/Insert name: mmu-mir-223 (alt names: mir 223; mir-223)
  Species: M. musculus (mouse)
  Insert size (bp): 357
  Entrez Gene: Mir223 (a.k.a. Mirn223, miR-223, mmu-mir-223)
  Cloning method: Gateway Cloning
  Sequencing primers: 5′ CMV-F; 3′ V5 reverse (5′-ACCGAGGAGAGGGTTAGGGAT-3′ )
Terms and licenses: Academic/Nonprofit Terms; Industry Terms: Not Available to Industry
Depositor comments: pre-miRNA hairpins and the surrounding regions were amplified from mouse BL6 genomic DNA using Pfu Polymerase and primers with Gateway (Invitrogen)- compatible ends designed to anneal about 100 nt upstream of and downstream from the miRNA hairpins. PCR products were inserted into Gateway vector pDONR221 and subsequently into pcDNA3.2/V5-DEST.
How to cite: pcDNA3.2/V5 mmu-mir-223 was a gift from David Bartel (Addgene plasmid # 26334 ; http://n2t.net/addgene:26334 ; RRID:Addgene_26334)
